>Addgene plasmid #203634 | FB398 | addgene full sequence | sequence record 410738 | Addgene NGS Result
GAGAGCGTCATCATGCAACATGCATGTACTGTCTGATGTATTAAGAGTATAGGGGTCAACAACTAGAGTG
TCTGACAGGTATATCTAGCAGTTTGATTTGACCATTCTTTTATTAAAACACTGTAACCCGCAACGAAGAA
CTCCTCCGCTTCAAGTCAAGAATGCGCATATGTGCGTAAAATCGACAAGCCCGGCGGCATTCCACCGAGC
AGGGTATTGCCTTTGGCACTTTACGTGCGCAGAGGAGCCTGAATGTTGAGTGGAATGATGGTGGAATGAT
GAAGCTCAGAAGAACTCGTCAAGAAGGCGATAGAAGGCTATGCGCTGCGAATCGGGAGCGGCGATACCGT
AAAGCACGAGGAAGCGGTCAGCCCATTCGCCGCCAAGCTCTTCAGCAATATCACGGGTAGCCAACGCTAT
GTCCTGATAGCGGTCCGCCACACCCAGCCGGCCACAGTCGATGAATCCAGAAAAGCGGCCATTTTCCACC
ATGATATTCGGCAAGCAGGCGTCGCCGTGGGTCACGACGAGATCCTCGCCGTCGGGCATCCGCGCCTTGA
GCCTGGCGAACAGTTCGGCTGGCGCGAGCCCCTGATGCTCTTCGTCCAGATCATCCTGATCGACAAGACC
GGCTTCCATCCGAGTACGTGCTCGCTCGATGCGGTGTTTCGCTTGGTGGTCGAATGGGCAGGTAGCCGGA
TCAAGCGTATGCAGCCGCCGCATTGCATCAGCCATGATGGATACTTTCTCGGCAGGAGCAAGGTGAGATG
ACAGGAGATCCTGCCCCGGCACTTCGCCCAATAGCAGCCAGTCCCTTCCCGCTTCAGTGACAACGTCGAG
CACAGCTGCGCAAGGAACGCCCGTCGTGGCCAGCCACGATAGCCGCGCTGCCTCGTCTTGGAGTTCATTC
AGGGCACCGGACAGGTCGGTCTTGACAAAAAGAACCGGGCGCCCCTGCGCTGACAGCCGGAACACGGCGG
CATCAGAGCAGCCGATTGTCTGTTGTGCCCAGTCATAGCCGAATAGCCTCTCCACCCAAGCGGCCGGAGA
ACCTGCGTGCAATCCATCTTGTTCAATCATTTTGGATGCTTGGGTAGAATAGGTAAGTCAGATTGAATCT
GAAATAAAGGGAGGAAGGGCGAACTTAAGAAGGTATGACCGGGTCGTCCACTTACCTTGCTTGACAAACG
CACCAAGTTATCGTGCACCAAGCAGCAGATGATAATAATGTCCTCGTTCCTGTCTGCTAATAAGAGTCAC
ACTTCGAGCGCCGCCGCTACTGCTACAAGTGGGGCTGATCTGACCAGTTGCCTAAATGAACCATCTTGTC
AAACGACACAAATTTTGTGCTCACCGCCTGGACGACTAAACCAAAATAGGCATTCATTGTTGACCTCCAC
TAGCTCCAGCCAAGCCCAAAAAATGCTCCTTCAATATCAGTTCTCCTGACGGAGTGGCGCATGCGGACAG
ACGGACGGACGCAGAGAGAAGGGCTGAGTAATAAGCGCCACTGCGCCAGACAGCTCTGGCGGCTCTGAGG
TGCAGTGGATGATTATTAATCCGGGACCGGCCGCCCCTCCGCCCCGAAGTGGAAAGGCTGGTGTGCCCCT
CGTTGACCAAGAATCTATTGCATCATCGGAGAATATGGAGCTTCATCGAATCACCGGCAGTAAGCGAAGG
AGAATGTGAAGCCAGGGGTGTATAGCCGTCGGCGAAATAGCATGCCATTAACCTAGGTACAGAAGTCCAA
TTGCTTCCGATCTGGTAAAAGATTCACGAGATAGTACCTTCTCCGAAGTAGGTAGAGCGAGTACCCGGCG
CGTAAGCTCCCTAATTGGCCCATCCGGCATCTGTAGGGCGTCCAAATATCGTGCCTCTCCTGCTTTGCCC
GGTGTATGAAACCGGAAAGGCCGCTCAGGAGCTGGCCAGCGGCGCAGACCGGGAACACAAGCTGGCAGTC
GACCCATCCGGTGCTCTGCACTCGACCTGCTGAGGTCCCTCAGTCCCTGGTAGGCAGCTTTGCCCCGTCT
GTCCGCCCGGTGTGTCGGCGGGGTTGACAAGGTCGTTGCGTCAGTCCAACATTTGTTGCCATATTTTCCT
GCTCTCCCCACCAGCTGCTCTTTTCTTTTCTCTTTCTTTTCCCATCTTCAGTATATTCATCTTCCCATCC
AAGAACCTTTAAAATGGTTTTCACCCTTGAAGATTTCGTCGGCGACTGGCGCCAAACCGCCGGATATAAC
CTTGACCAGGTGCTGGAGCAGGGAGGAGTCTCTTCCTTGTTCCAGAATCTCGGCGTTTCCGTTACTCCTA
TCCAGCGTATTGTGTTGAGCGGAGAGAACGGTCTTAAGATTGACATCCACGTCATTATCCCATACGAGGG
CCTCTCTGGCGATCAAATGGGACAGATCGAGAAAATTTTCAAGGTCGTTTATCCAGTCGACGATCATCAC
TTTAAAGTTATCCTGCACTACGGTACTCTTGTGATCGATGGCGTCACCCCCAACATGATTGACTACTTCG
GCCGACCCTACGAGGGTATCGCTGTGTTCGACGGTAAGAAGATTACTGTGACCGGTACTTTGTGGAATGG
AAACAAGATTATCGATGAGCGCCTCATCAACCCTGATGGCTCCTTGCTGTTTCGTGTTACCATTAACGGA
GTTACTGGTTGGCGCCTTTGCGAACGTATTCTCGCATAAGCTTCATCATTCCACCATCATTCCACTCAAC
ATTCAGGCTCCTCTGCGCACGTAAAGTGCCAAAGGCAATACCCTGCTCGGTGGAATGCCGCCGGGCTTGT
CGATTTTACGCACATATGCGCATTCTTGACTTGAAGCGGAGGAGTTCTTCGTTGCGGGTTACAGTGTTTT
AATAAAAGAATGGTCAAATCAAACTGCTAGATATACCTGTCAGACACTCTAGTTGTTGACCCCTATACTC
TTAATACATCAGACAGTACATGCATGTTGCATGATGACGCTCTCCGTCAGGAGTGGCTATTGTTGTTATC
ATCAAAATCTATATTGATACTATTATACTCGATATGTTATAGACTTTATTAAAAAAAACTTTGTTTGTTT
GCAGAAAGTGGATTTTTAATCAAATTTAATTGTGATGATTACAATGTCAATTGGTTATGCAAGATATTAA
TTAATATGTTTAAGATTTTTCACTTTTAATAAGTAAAATAAAATACGTCAAAAAAATTTCCTAAAGATAA
TGCCAAAAAGGTTAAATTATAGAAATTAAACTAAAATATATTAAAAGTTGACTTAAAAATGCAATGTTGA
CCACCGACCTAGGGGAAAACAAATTTACCGTATCTGGGATAGAATCTCTTCTGTATCATCTCAGATAAAG
ATTACTACATAAACACACTTTACAGTTTTACGACGCCCAAAATTCAATTCCCGGAGATTAAAAACCCTAA
AACAAACACTGGCGATTCGATTTTCCCTCCCAATTCAAATCATCTCTTAATCTTCTTCTTCTCACTATCC
TCTCAAATTCGCCGCCGATCTTCCATCAATTTTGATTTCTCGCACCGAAATTTCGACTTTTCATCTCCTA
TCGACGAAACCCTAATTTTTCACACTCCAGAAATCGAACTTTGACGACGATGTTAATGGCTAAACCCCGC
TGTCAGGAGTCTCAATGGTAACTTTACTCTTTATTTAACCATACATTTTTTTTTATTTTTTTCACTTTGT
TCTTCATCCACTATTGTTCTTTGTTCATCTTGAACAAAAGCTCCCTCCTTCTTTGTTCTTCATCCACCAT
TGTTCTTCATCAATCATTTCGCTGTCAGGAGTGTTTCATGTCCAAGCGAAAAGCCGCTCTACGGAATGGA
TCTACGTTACTGCCTGCATAAGGAGATCGGTGTAGCCAAGGACGAAAGCGACCCTAGGTTCTAACCGTCG
ACTTTGGCGGAAAGGTTTCACTCAGGAAGCAGACACTGATTGACACGGTTTAGCAGAACGTTTGAGGACT
AGGTCAAATTGAGTGGTTTAATATCGGCATGTCTGGCTTTAAAATTCAGTATAGTGCGCTGATCGGAGAT
GAATTAAAAACACGAGTTCCCAAAACCAGGCGGGCTCGCCACGTCGGCTAATCCTGGTACATTATGTGAA
CAATGTTCTGAAGAAAATTTGTGAAAGAAGGACGGGTCATCGCCTACTATTAGCAACAACGGTCGGCCAC
ACCTTCCATTGTCGTGGCCACGCTCGGATTACACGGCAGAGGTGCTTGTGTTCCGACAGGCTAGCATATT
ATCCTAAGGCGTTACCCCAATCGTTTACCGTCGGATTTGCTATAGCCCCTGAACGCTACATGTACGAAAC
CATGTTATGTATGCACTAGGTCAACAATAGGACATAGCCTTGTAGTTAACACGTAGCCCGGTCGTATAAG
TACAGTAGACCCTTCGCCGGCATCCTATTTATTAAGTTATTTCTACAGCAAAACGATCATATGCAGATCC
GCAGTGGGCGGTAGACACACGTCCACCCGGCTGCTCTGTAACAGGGACTAAAGAGGTGATGATTATCGTG
TGTGCCCCGTTATGGTCGTGTTCGATCAGAGCGCCCTTGCGAGCAGTCGTATGCTTTCTCGAATTCCGAG
CGGTTAAGCGTGACAGTCCCAGCGAACCCACAAAACGTGATCGCAGTCCATGCGATCATACGCAAGAAGG
AAGGTCCCCATACACCGACGCACCAGTTTACACGCCGTATGCATAAACGAGCTGCACAAACGAGAGTGTT
TGAACTGGACCTCTAGTTCCTCTACAAAGAACACCTTGACCTGTTGCGAAGTTGCCTTGCCTAGATGCAA
TGTCGGACGTATCACTTTTGCCTCAACGACTGCTGCTTTCGCTGTAACCCAAGACAGACAACAGTAACCG
CCTTTTGAAGGCAAGTCCTCCGCCTGTGACTAACTGTGCCAAATCGTCTTCCAAACCCCTTATCCAATTT
AACTCACCAAATTATTGCGATACAGACCCTAATTTCACATCATATGACACTAATTGCCTCTGCCAAAATT
CTGTCCTCAATGACGCTGTATCTAATAGAATCTTGGGACATGGGCGTTTGGCACTACCGACACGAACCTC
AGTTCCATCTTCTCTCACCAACCAGTCTGAAACACTGGAAATGGGACGTGAGGTAGGATCGGTTGTCCTA
TCTTTCGTTGCCGACTGCGCAGAATTCCCTGTCACCTTTCACACAGAGCTCATGATCTGGTTTATAAAGG
CGGCTTCATGACCCTCAATTCCATATAGTATCACTCCCATCACAGCATTTCGATATCTTCAACCACTTTA
ACCTTCTCCAGAGGATCATCATCTCAAGCCCTTCATAAATGGAAGACGCCAAAAACATAAAGAAAGGCCC
GGCGCCATTCTATCCGCTGGAAGATGGAACCGCTGGAGAGCAACTGCATAAGGCTATGAAGAGATACGCC
CTGGTTCCTGGAACAATTGCTTTTACAGATGCACATATCGAGGTGGACATCACTTACGCTGAGTACTTCG
AAATGTCCGTTCGGTTGGCAGAAGCTATGAAACGATATGGGCTGAATACAAATCACAGAATCGTCGTATG
CAGTGAAAACTCTCTTCAATTCTTTATGCCGGTGTTGGGCGCGTTATTTATCGGAGTTGCAGTTGCGCCC
GCGAACGACATTTATAATGAACGTGAATTGCTCAACAGTATGGGCATTTCGCAGCCTACCGTGGTGTTCG
TTTCCAAAAAGGGGTTGCAAAAAATTTTGAACGTGCAAAAAAAGCTCCCAATCATCCAAAAAATTATTAT
CATGGATTCTAAAACGGATTACCAGGGATTTCAGTCGATGTACACGTTCGTCACATCTCATCTACCTCCC
GGTTTTAATGAATACGATTTTGTGCCAGAGTCCTTCGATAGGGACAAGACAATTGCACTGATCATGAACT
CCTCTGGATCTACTGGTCTGCCTAAAGGTGTCGCTCTGCCTCATAGAACTGCCTGCGTGAGATTCTCGCA
TGCCAGAGATCCTATTTTTGGCAATCAAATCATTCCGGATACTGCGATTTTAAGTGTTGTTCCATTCCAT
CACGGTTTTGGAATGTTTACTACACTCGGATATTTGATATGTGGATTTCGAGTCGTCTTAATGTATAGAT
TTGAAGAAGAGCTGTTTCTGAGGAGCCTTCAGGATTACAAGATTCAAAGTGCGCTGCTGGTGCCAACCCT
ATTCTCCTTCTTCGCCAAAAGCACTCTGATTGACAAATACGATTTATCTAATTTACACGAAATTGCTTCT
GGTGGCGCTCCCCTCTCTAAGGAAGTCGGGGAAGCGGTTGCCAAGAGGTTCCATCTGCCAGGTATCAGGC
AAGGATATGGGCTCACTGAGACTACATCAGCTATTCTGATTACACCCGAGGGGGATGATAAACCGGGCGC
GGTCGGTAAAGTTGTTCCATTTTTTGAAGCGAAGGTTGTGGATCTGGATACCGGGAAAACGCTGGGCGTT
AATCAAAGAGGCGAACTGTGTGTGAGAGGTCCTATGATTATGTCCGGTTATGTAAACAATCCGGAAGCGA
CCAACGCCTTGATTGACAAGGATGGATGGCTACATTCTGGAGACATAGCTTACTGGGACGAAGACGAACA
CTTCTTCATCGTTGACCGCCTGAAGTCTCTGATTAAGTACAAAGGCTATCAGGTGGCTCCCGCTGAATTG
GAATCCATCTTGCTCCAACACCCCAACATCTTCGACGCAGGTGTCGCAGGTCTTCCCGACGATGACGCCG
GTGAACTTCCCGCCGCCGTTGTTGTTTTGGAGCACGGAAAGACGATGACGGAAAAAGAGATCGTGGATTA
CGTCGCCAGTCAAGTAACAACCGCGAAAAAGTTGCGCGGAGGAGTTGTGTTTGTGGACGAAGTACCGAAA
GGTCTTACCGGAAAACTCGACGCAAGAAAAATCAGAGAGATCCTCATAAAGGCCAAGAAGGGCGGAAAGA
TCGCCGTGTAATGAGCTTACTTAACGTTACTGAAATCATCAAACAGCTTGACGAATCTGGATATAAGATC
GTTGGTGTCGATGTCAGCTCCGGAGTTGAGACAAATGGTGTTCAGGATCTCGATAAGATACGTTCATTTG
TCCAAGCAGCAAAGAGTGCCTTCTAGTGATTTAATAGCTCCATGTCAACAAGAATAAAACGCGTTTCGGG
TTTACCTCTTCCAGATACAGCTCATCTGCAATGCATCGACCGTCTGAGACATGCGCTGTCATGAGACCGG
ATCCTGACAGGATATATTGGCGGGTAAACCTAAGAGAAAAGAGCGTTTATTAGAATAATCGGATATTTAA
AAGGGCGTGAAAAGGTTTATCCGTTCGTCCATTTGTATGTGCATGCCAACCACAGGGTTCCCCTCGGGAT
CAAAGTACTTTGATCCAACCCCTCCGCTGCTATAGTGCAGTCGGCTTCTGACGTTCAGTGCAGCCGTCAT
CTGAAAACGACATGTCGCACAAGTCCTAAGTTACGCGACAGGCTGCCGCCCTGCCCTTTTCCTGGCGTTT
TCTTGTCGCGTGTTTTAGTCGCATAAAGTAGAATACTTGCGACTAGAACCGGAGACATTACGCCATGAAC
AAGAGCGCCGCCGCTGGCCTGCTGGGCTATGCCCGCGTCAGCACCGACGACCAGGACTTGACCAACCAAC
GGGCCGAACTGCACGCGGCCGGCTGCACCAAGCTGTTTTCCGAGAAGATCACCGGCACCAGGCGCGACCG
CCCGGAGCTGGCCAGGATGCTTGACCACCTACGCCCTGGCGACGTTGTGACAGTGACCAGGCTAGACCGC
CTGGCCCGCAGCACCCGCGACCTACTGGACATTGCCGAGCGCATCCAGGAGGCCGGCGCGGGCCTGCGTA
GCCTGGCAGAGCCGTGGGCCGACACCACCACGCCGGCCGGCCGCATGGTGTTGACCGTGTTCGCCGGCAT
TGCCGAGTTCGAGCGTTCCCTAATCATCGACCGCACCCGGAGCGGGCGCGAGGCCGCCAAGGCCCGAGGC
GTGAAGTTTGGCCCCCGCCCTACCCTCACCCCGGCACAGATCGCGCACGCCCGCGAGCTGATCGACCAGG
AAGGCCGCACCGTGAAAGAGGCGGCTGCACTGCTTGGCGTGCATCGCTCGACCCTGTACCGCGCACTTGA
GCGCAGCGAGGAAGTGACGCCCACCGAGGCCAGGCGGCGCGGTGCCTTCCGTGAGGACGCATTGACCGAG
GCCGACGCCCTGGCGGCCGCCGAGAATGAACGCCAAGAGGAACAAGCATGAAACCGCACCAGGACGGCCA
GGACGAACCGTTTTTCATTACCGAAGAGATCGAGGCGGAGATGATCGCGGCCGGGTACGTGTTCGAGCCG
CCCGCGCACCTCTCAACCGTGCGGCTGCATGAAATCCTGGCCGGTTTGTCTGATGCCAAGCTGGCGGCCT
GGCCGGCCAGCTTGGCCGCTGAAGAAACCGAGCGCCGCCGTCTAAAAAGGTGATGTGTATTTGAGTAAAA
CAGCTTGCGTCATGCGGTCGCTGCGTATATGATGCGATGAGTAAATAAACAAATACGCAAGGGGAACGCA
TGAAGGTTATCGCTGTACTTAACCAGAAAGGCGGGTCAGGCAAGACGACCATCGCAACCCATCTAGCCCG
CGCCCTGCAACTCGCCGGGGCCGATGTTCTGTTAGTCGATTCCGATCCCCAGGGCAGTGCCCGCGATTGG
GCGGCCGTGCGGGAAGATCAACCGCTAACCGTTGTCGGCATCGACCGCCCGACGATTGACCGCGACGTGA
AGGCCATCGGCCGGCGCGACTTCGTAGTGATCGACGGAGCGCCCCAGGCGGCGGACTTGGCTGTGTCCGC
GATCAAGGCAGCCGACTTCGTGCTGATTCCGGTGCAGCCAAGCCCTTACGACATATGGGCCACCGCCGAC
CTGGTGGAGCTGGTTAAGCAGCGCATTGAGGTCACGGATGGAAGGCTACAAGCGGCCTTTGTCGTGTCGC
GGGCGATCAAAGGCACGCGCATCGGCGGTGAGGTTGCCGAGGCGCTGGCCGGGTACGAGCTGCCCATTCT
TGAGTCCCGTATCACGCAGCGCGTGAGCTACCCAGGCACTGCCGCCGCCGGCACAACCGTTCTTGAATCA
GAACCCGAGGGCGACGCTGCCCGCGAGGTCCAGGCGCTGGCCGCTGAAATTAAATCAAAACTCATTTGAG
TTAATGAGGTAAAGAGAAAATGAGCAAAAGCACAAACACGCTAAGTGCCGGCCGTCCGAGCGCACGCAGC
AGCAAGGCTGCAACGTTGGCCAGCCTGGCAGACACGCCAGCCATGAAGCGGGTCAACTTTCAGTTGCCGG
CGGAGGATCACACCAAGCTGAAGATGTACGCGGTACGCCAAGGCAAGACCATTACCGAGCTGCTATCTGA
ATACATCGCGCAGCTACCAGAGTAAATGAGCAAATGAATAAATGAGTAGATGAATTTTAGCGGCTAAAGG
AGGCGGCATGGAAAATCAAGAACAACCAGGCACCGACGCCGTGGAATGCCCCATGTGTGGAGGAACGGGC
GGTTGGCCAGGCGTAAGCGGCTGGGTTGCCTGCCGGCCCTGCAATGGCACTGGAACCCCCAAGCCCGAGG
AATCGGCGTGAGCGGTCGCAAACCATCCGGCCCGGTACAAATCGGCGCGGCGCTGGGTGATGACCTGGTG
GAGAAGTTGAAGGCCGCGCAGGCCGCCCAGCGGCAACGCATCGAGGCAGAAGCACGCCCCGGTGAATCGT
GGCAAGCGGCCGCTGATCGAATCCGCAAAGAATCCCGGCAACCGCCGGCAGCCGGTGCGCCGTCGATTAG
GAAGCCGCCCAAGGGCGACGAGCAACCAGATTTTTTCGTTCCGATGCTCTATGACGTGGGCACCCGCGAT
AGTCGCAGCATCATGGACGTGGCCGTTTTCCGTCTGTCGAAGCGTGACCGACGAGCTGGCGAGGTGATCC
GCTACGAGCTTCCAGACGGGCACGTAGAGGTTTCCGCAGGGCCGGCCGGCATGGCCAGTGTGTGGGATTA
CGACCTGGTACTGATGGCGGTTTCCCATCTAACCGAATCCATGAACCGATACCGGGAAGGGAAGGGAGAC
AAGCCCGGCCGCGTGTTCCGTCCACACGTTGCGGACGTACTCAAGTTCTGCCGGCGAGCCGATGGCGGAA
AGCAGAAAGACGACCTGGTAGAAACCTGCATTCGGTTAAACACCACGCACGTTGCCATGCAGCGTACGAA
GAAGGCCAAGAACGGCCGCCTGGTGACGGTATCCGAGGGTGAAGCCTTGATTAGCCGCTACAAGATCGTA
AAGAGCGAAACCGGGCGGCCGGAGTACATCGAGATCGAGCTAGCTGATTGGATGTACCGCGAGATCACAG
AAGGCAAGAACCCGGACGTGCTGACGGTTCACCCCGATTACTTTTTGATCGATCCCGGCATCGGCCGTTT
TCTCTACCGCCTGGCACGCCGCGCCGCAGGCAAGGCAGAAGCCAGATGGTTGTTCAAGACGATCTACGAA
CGCAGTGGCAGCGCCGGAGAGTTCAAGAAGTTCTGTTTCACCGTGCGCAAGCTGATCGGGTCAAATGACC
TGCCGGAGTACGATTTGAAGGAGGAGGCGGGGCAGGCTGGCCCGATCCTAGTCATGCGCTACCGCAACCT
GATCGAGGGCGAAGCATCCGCCGGTTCCTAATGTACGGAGCAGATGCTAGGGCAAATTGCCCTAGCAGGG
GAAAAAGGTCGAAAAGGACTCTTTCCTGTGGATAGCACGTACATTGGGAACCCAAAGCCGTACATTGGGA
ACCGGAACCCGTACATTGGGAACCCAAAGCCGTACATTGGGAACCGGTCACACATGTAAGTGACTGATAT
AAAAGAGAAAAAAGGCGATTTTTCCGCCTAAAACTCTTTAAAACTTATTAAAACTCTTAAAACCCGCCTG
GCCTGTGCATAACTGTCTGGCCAGCGCACAGCCGAAGAGCTGCAAAAAGCGCCTACCCTTCGGTCGCTGC
GCTCCCTACGCCCCGCCGCTTCGCGTCGGCCTATCGCGGCCGCTGGCCGCTCAAAAATGGCTGGCCTACG
GCCAGGCAATCTACCAGGGCGCGGACAAGCCGCGCCGTCGCCACTCGACCGCCGGCGCCCACATCAAGGC
ACCCTGCCTCGCGCGTTTCGGTGATGACGGTGAAAACCTCTGACACATGCAGCTCCCGGTGACGGTCACA
GCTTGTCTGTAAGCGGATGCCGGGAGCAGACAAGCCCGTCAGGGCGCGTCAGCGGGTGTTGGCGGGTGTC
GGGGCGCAGCCATGACCCAGTCACGTAGCGATAGCGGAGTGTATACTGGCTTAACTATGCGGCATCAGAG
CAGATTGTACTGAGAGTGCACCATATGCGGTGTGAAATACCGCACAGATGCGTAAGGAGAAAATACCGCA
TCAGGCGCTCTTCCGCTTCCTCGCTCACTGACTCGCTGCGCTCGGTCGTTCGGCTGCGGCGAGCGGTATC
AGCTCACTCAAAGGCGGTAATACGGTTATCCACAGAATCAGGGGATAACGCAGGAAAGAACATGTGAGCA
AAAGGCCAGCAAAAGGCCAGGAACCGTAAAAAGGCCGCGTTGCTGGCGTTTTTCCATAGGCTCCGCCCCC
CTGACGAGCATCACAAAAATCGACGCTCAAGTCAGAGGTGGCGAAACCCGACAGGACTATAAAGATACCA
GGCGTTTCCCCCTGGAAGCTCCCTCGTGCGCTCTCCTGTTCCGACCCTGCCGCTTACCGGATACCTGTCC
GCCTTTCTCCCTTCGGGAAGCGTGGCGCTTTCTCATAGCTCACGCTGTAGGTATCTCAGTTCGGTGTAGG
TCGTTCGCTCCAAGCTGGGCTGTGTGCACGAACCCCCCGTTCAGCCCGACCGCTGCGCCTTATCCGGTAA
CTATCGTCTTGAGTCCAACCCGGTAAGACACGACTTATCGCCACTGGCAGCAGCCACTGGTAACAGGATT
AGCAGAGCGAGGTATGTAGGCGGTGCTACAGAGTTCTTGAAGTGGTGGCCTAACTACGGCTACACTAGAA
GGACAGTATTTGGTATCTGCGCTCTGCTGAAGCCAGTTACCTTCGGAAAAAGAGTTGGTAGCTCTTGATC
CGGCAAACAAACCACCGCTGGTAGCGGTGGTTTTTTTGTTTGCAAGCAGCAGATTACGCGCAGAAAAAAA
GGATCTCAAGAAGATCCTTTGATCTTTTCTACGGGGTCTGACGCTCAGTGGAACGAAAACTCACGTTAAG
GGATTTTGGTCATGCATTCTAGGTGATTATTTGCCGACTACCTTGGTGATCTCGCCTTTCACGTAGTGGA
CAAATTCTTCCAACTGATCTGCGCGCGAGGCCAAGCGATCTTCTTCTTGTCCAAGATAAGCCTGTCTAGC
TTCAAGTATGACGGGCTGATACTGGGCCGGCAGGCGCTCCATTGCCCAGTCGGCAGCGACATCCTTCGGC
GCGATTTTGCCGGTTACTGCGCTGTACCAAATGCGGGACAACGTAAGCACTACATTTCGCTCATCACCAG
CCCAGTCGGGCGGCGAGTTCCATAGCGTTAAGGTTTCATTTAGCGCCTCAAATAGATCCTGTTCAGGAAC
CGGATCAAAGAGTTCCTCCGCCGCTGGACCTACCAAGGCAACGCTATGTTCTCTTGCTTTTGTCAGCAAG
ATAGCCAGATCAATGTCGATCGTGGCTGGCTCGAAGATACCTGCAAGAATGTCATTGCGCTGCCATTCTC
CAAATTGCAGTTCGCGCTTAGCTGGATAACGCCACGGAATGATGTCGTCGTGCACAACAATGGTGACTTC
TACAGCGCGGAGAATCTCGCTCTCTCCAGGGGAAGCCGAAGTTTCCAAAAGGTCGTTGATCAAAGCTCGC
CGCGTTGTTTCATCAAGCCTTACGGTCACCGTAACCAGCAAATCAATATCACTGTGTGGCTTCAGGCCGC
CATCCACTGCGGAGCCGTACAAATGTACGGCCAGCAACGTCGGTTCGAGATGGCGCTCGATGACGCCAAC
TACCTCTGATAGTTGAGTCGATACTTCGGCGATCACCGCTTCCCTCATAATGTTTAACTTTGTTTTAGGG
CGACTGCCCTGCTGCGTAACATCGTTGCTGCTCCATAACATCAAACATCGACCCACGGCGTAACGCGCTT
GCTGCTTGGATGCCCGAGGCATAGACTGTACCCCAAAAAAACAGTCATAACAAGCCATGAAAACCGCCAC
TGCGCCGTTACCACCGCTGCGTTCGGTCAAGGTTCTGGACCAGTTGCGTGAGCGCATACGCTACTTGCAT
TACAGCTTACGAACCGAACAGGCTTATGTCCACTGGGTTCGTGCCTTCATCCGTTTCCACGGTGTGCGTC
ACCCGGCAACCTTGGGTAGCAGCGAAGTCGAGGCATTTCTGTCCTGGCTGGAACAGAACTTATTATTTCC
TTCCTCTTTTCTACAGTATTTAAAGATACCCCAAGAAGCTAATTATAACAAGACGAACTCCAATTCACTG
TTCCTTGCATTCTAAAACCTTAAATACCAGAAAACAGCTTTTTCAAAGTTGTTTTCAAAGTTGGCGTATA
ACATAGTATCGACGGAGCCGATTTTGAAACCGCGGTGATCACAGGCAGCAACGCTCTGTCATCGTTACAA
TCAACATGCTACCCTCCGCGAGATCATCCGTGTTTCAAACCCGGCAGCTTAGTTGCCGTTCTTCCGAATA
GCATCGGTAACATGAGCAAAGTCTGCCGCCTTACAACGGCTCTCCCGCTGACGCCGTCCCGGACTGATGG
GCTGCCTGTATCGAGTGGTGATTTTGTGCCGAGCTGCCGGTCGGGGAGCTGTTGGCTGGCTGGTGGCAGG
ATATATTGTGGTGTAAACATAACGGATCCGGTCTCAG
Features (pLannotate 1.2.2; 18 found; start..end, strand, type, name):
    289..1080    -  CDS            neo: KKA2_KLEPN - Also known as kan, nptII. Experimental evidence at protein level: Swiss-Prot protein existence level 1. Resistance to kanamycin, neomycin, paromomycin, ribostamycin, butirosin and gentamicin B. From Klebsiella pneumoniae.
   1086..1439    -  promoter       trpC promoter: promoter for Aspergillus nidulans trpC
   1459..2143    +  promoter       gpdA promoter (fragment): gpdA; promoter from the Aspergillus nidulans glyceraldehyde-3-phosphate dehydrogenase gene (Punt et al., 1990)
   2121..2696    +  CDS            LUCI_OPLGR: Experimental evidence at protein level: Swiss-Prot protein existence level 1. Catalytic subunit of oplophorus-luciferin 2-monooxygenase. Oxidoreductase that converts coelenterazine (the oplophorus luciferin) to coelenteramide under emission of blue light with a maximum at 454 nm. Is also active with bisdeoxycoelenterazine. From Oplophorus gracilirostris (Luminous shrimp).
   5359..7011    +  CDS            luciferase: firefly luciferase; luc+; enhanced luc+ version of the luciferase gene
   7019..7246    +  terminator     trpC terminator (fragment): trpC; transcription terminator from the Aspergillus nidulans trpC gene (Punt et al., 1987)
   7285..7309    +  misc_feature   RB T-DNA repeat: right border repeat from nopaline C58 T-DNA
   7649..8050    +  CDS            Y4CG_SINFN (fragment): Protein inferred from homology: Swiss-Prot protein existence level 3. From Sinorhizobium fredii (strain NBRC 101917 / NGR234).
   8610..9239    +  CDS            pVS1 StaA: stability protein from the Pseudomonas plasmid pVS1 (Heeb et al., 2000)
   9668..10741   +  CDS            pVS1 RepA: replication protein from the Pseudomonas plasmid pVS1 (Heeb et al., 2000)
  10807..11001   +  rep_origin     pVS1 oriV: origin of replication for the Pseudomonas plasmid pVS1 (Heeb et al., 2000)
  11204..11243   +  CDS            rop (fragment): Rop protein, which maintains plasmids at low copy number; rop
  11345..11485   +  misc_feature   bom: basis of mobility region from pBR322
  11671..12259   -  rep_origin     ori: high-copy-number ColE1/pMB1/pBR322/pUC origin of replication
  12350..13138   -  CDS            aadA: S3AD_ECOLX - Experimental evidence at protein level: Swiss-Prot protein existence level 1. Mediates bacterial resistance to the antibiotics streptomycin and spectinomycin. From Escherichia coli.
  13145..13201   -  CDS            GmR (fragment): gentamycin acetyltransferase; aacC1; confers resistance to gentamycin
  13377..13400   -  promoter       Pc promoter (fragment): intI1 (promoter lies within the coding sequence); class 1 integron promoter
  13924..13948   +  misc_feature   LB T-DNA repeat: left border repeat from nopaline C58 T-DNA
