[The description below was written by a language model from this plasmid's Addgene catalogue record and pLannotate feature annotations shown in this document.]
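Description:
FB398 is a multigene module from the FungalBraid synthetic biology toolkit for filamentous fungi, assembled in the pDGB3omega1 binary backbone by combining two earlier modules (FB367 and FB395). The backbone carries nopaline-type left and right T-DNA border repeats, so the cargo between them can be transferred through Agrobacterium. It also has the pVS1 replication and stability functions (RepA, StaA, oriV) for maintenance in Agrobacterium, and a high-copy ColE1/pUC-type origin with a bom site for propagation in E. coli. Bacterial selection is by spectinomycin through the aadA gene.

The T-DNA holds three transcription units. The first places nptII (neo) under the Aspergillus nidulans trpC promoter, with a tub terminator according to the insert name, and provides geneticin resistance for selecting fungal transformants. The second, oriented divergently from it, uses the A. nidulans gpdA promoter to drive constitutive expression of NanoLuc (annotated as the Oplophorus luciferase catalytic subunit). It is also listed with a tub terminator and can serve as an internal normalisation reporter. The third expresses firefly luciferase (luc+), followed by the trpC terminator, from a synthetic promoter. That promoter is described as containing a single copy of the target sequence for gRNA1 (1xLuc) joined to a minimal PAF-derived promoter element (mPAF).

The feature table leaves the region upstream of the luciferase gene, which spans several kilobases, unannotated. The synthetic promoter and the tub terminators are therefore known only from the catalogue description. The design fits a dual-luciferase reporter for testing gRNA-directed, programmable transcriptional regulators in fungi, with firefly signal reporting promoter activation relative to constitutive Nluc, although the record does not spell out this application.
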