Addgene plasmid #203634: FB398
Purpose: Module for the expression of geneticin resistance, Nluc under PgpdA promoter and luciferase under a synthetic promoter containing the target sequence for gRNA1 (1xLuc).
Depositing lab: Jose Marcos. Depositing organization: Instituto de Agroquímica y Tecnología de Alimentos (IATA-CSIC). Publication: FungalBraid 2.0: expanding the synthetic biology toolbox for the biotechnological exploitation of filamentous fungi. Moreno-Gimenez E, Gandia M, Saez Z, Manzanares P, Yenush L, Orzaez D, Marcos JF, Garrigues S. Front Bioeng Biotechnol. 2023 Aug 7;11:1222812. doi: 10.3389/fbioe.2023.1222812. eCollection 2023. PubMed 37609115.
Backbone
  Vector backbone: pDGB3omega1
  Vector type: Synthetic Biology
Growth in bacteria
  Bacterial resistance: Spectinomycin, 50 μg/mL
  Growth temperature: 37°C
  Growth strain: DH5alpha
  Copy number: High Copy
Gene/Insert
  Gene/Insert name: FB367+FB395 (alt name: PgpdA:Nluc:Ttub::PtrpC:nptII:Ttub, R1:G1aG2b.1:mPAF:Luc:TtrpC)
  Species: Synthetic
  Cloning method: Restriction Enzyme; 5′ cloning site unknown (unknown if destroyed)
Terms and licenses: Academic/Nonprofit Terms; Industry Terms: Not Available to Industry
How to cite: FB398 was a gift from Jose Marcos (Addgene plasmid # 203634 ; http://n2t.net/addgene:203634 ; RRID:Addgene_203634)
